>Addgene plasmid #74213 | pMZ376 | depositor full sequence | sequence record 139302 | pMZ376 sequence 10976 bps
GGTGTGAAATACCGCACAGATGCGTAAGGAGAAAATACCGCATCAGGCGCCATTCGCCATTCAGGCTGCG
CAACTGTTGGGAAGGGCGATCGGTGCGGGCCTCTTCGCTATTACGCCAGCTGGCGAAAGGGGGATGTGCT
GCAAGGCGATTAAGTTGGGTAACGCCAGGGTTTTCCCAGTCACGACGTTGTAAAACGACGGCCAGTGCCA
AGCTTGCATGCCTGCAGGTCGACTCTAGAGGATCCCCACGGTACCCCTGTTTCGTCCTCACGGACTCATC
AGACCGGAAAGCACATCCGGTGACAGGGCACCACCGACTCGGTGCCACTCACTTTTTTCAAGTTGATAAC
GGACTAGCCTTATTTTAACTTGCTATTTCTAGCTCTAAAACAGAGAGATAACCCACAAGAATTGAGTTAA
GCCCATTCTTCGGTACAGGTTATGTTTTTTGGCAACAGCAACTATTCAAATCAACTGAAAGTTTTTTAGA
ATTCAACAACTTCCAATACTCAAGTGTCCAAGCTAGCAAACTGTTTAATAATCGTGACCCAACATTCCTT
TCATGCGCACCCTCAGCGTCACATAAATCAACACTTTACAACACCTATTCAAAGCTTCTATATGCCTTCG
TCATTTAAATGTCTAACATTTCAAAAAAGTGTTTGCTAATGGTAAATTCTTGAGTTTTCTTGGAAGCACA
TATATAACGAGTGTGACTGTTCTACGCTCCTTGCTGACTAGTCATCAGTCTACGCATGCCAACTACCACC
AACATAAGCAAAAGGTACCCGGGGTACCGAGCTCGAATTCGTAATCATGTCATAGCTGTTTCCTGTGTGA
AATTGTTATCCGCTCACAATTCCACACAACATACGAGCCGGAAGCATAAAGTGTAAAGCCTGGGGTGCCT
AATGAGTGAGCTAACTCACATTAATTGCGTTGCGCTCACTGCCCGCTTTCCAGTCGGGAAACCTGTCGTG
CCAGCTGCATTAATGAATCGGCCAACGCGCGGGGAGAGGCGGTTTGCGTATTGGGCGCTCTTCCGCTTCC
TCGCTCACTGACTCGCTGCGCTCGGTCGTTCGGCTGCGGCGAGCGGTATCAGCTCACTCAAAGGCGGTAA
TACGGTTATCCACAGAATCAGGGGATAACGCAGGAAAGAACATGTGAGCAAAAGGCCAGCAAAAGGCCAG
GAACCGTAAAAAGGCCGCGTTGCTGGCGTTTTTCCATAGGCTCCGCCCCCCTGACGAGCATCACAAAAAT
CGACGCTCAAGTCAGAGGTGGCGAAACCCGACAGGACTATAAAGATACCAGGCGTTTCCCCCTGGAAGCT
CCCTCGTGCGCTCTCCTGTTCCGACCCTGCCGCTTACCGGATACCTGTCCGCCTTTCTCCCTTCGGGAAG
CGTGGCGCTTTCTCATAGCTCACGCTGTAGGTATCTCAGTTCGGTGTAGGTCGTTCGCTCCAAGCTGGGC
TGTGTGCACGAACCCCCCGTTCAGCCCGACCGCTGCGCCTTATCCGGTAACTATCGTCTTGAGTCCAACC
CGGTAAGACACGACTTATCGCCACTGGCAGCAGCCACTGGTAACAGGATTAGCAGAGCGAGGTATGTAGG
CGGTGCTACAGAGTTCTTGAAGTGGTGGCCTAACTACGGCTACACTAGAAGAACAGTATTTGGTATCTGC
GCTCTGCTGAAGCCAGTTACCTTCGGAAAAAGAGTTGGTAGCTCTTGATCCGGCAAACAAACCACCGCTG
GTAGCGGTGGTTTTTTTGTTTGCAAGCAGCAGATTACGCGCAGAAAAAAAGGATCTCAAGAAGATCCTTT
GATCTTTTCTACGGGGTCTGACGCTCAGTGGAACGAAAACTCACGTTAAGGGATTTTGGTCATGAGATTA
TCAAAAAGGATCTTCACCTAGATCCTTTTAAATTAAAAATGAAGTTTTAAATCAATCTAAAGTATATATG
AGTAAACTTGGTCTGACAGTTACCAATGCTTAATCAGTGAGGCACCTATCTCAGCGATCTGTCTATTTCG
TTCATCCATAGTTGCCTGACTCCCCGTCGTGTAGATAACTACGATACGGGAGGGCTTACCATCTGGCCCC
AGTGCTGCAATGATACCGCGAGACCCACGCTCACCGGCTCCAGATTTATCAGCAATAAACCAGCCAGCCG
GAAGGGCCGAGCGCAGAAGTGGTCCTGCAACTTTATCCGCCTCCATCCAGTCTATTAATTGTTGCCGGGA
AGCTAGAGTAAGTAGTTCGCCAGTTAATAGTTTGCGCAACGTTGTTGCCATTGCTACAGGCATCGTGGTG
TCACGCTCGTCGTTTGGTATGGCTTCATTCAGCTCCGGTTCCCAACGATCAAGGCGAGTTACATGATCCC
CCATGTTGTGCAAAAAAGCGGTTAGCTCCTTCGGTCCTCCGATCGTTGTCAGAAGTAAGTTGGCCGCAGT
GTTATCACTCATGGTTATGGCAGCACTGCATAATTCTCTTACTGTCATGCCATCCGTAAGATGCTTTTCT
GTGACTGGTGAGTACTCAACCAAGTCATTCTGAGAATAGTGTATGCGGCGACCGAGTTGCTCTTGCCCGG
CGTCAATACGGGATAATACCGCGCCACATAGCAGAACTTTAAAAGTGCTCATCATTGGAAAACGTTCTTC
GGGGCGAAAACTCTCAAGGATCTTACCGCTGTTGAGATCCAGTTCGATGTAACCCACTCGTGCACCCAAC
TGATCTTCAGCATCTTTTACTTTCACCAGCGTTTCTGGGTGAGCAAAAACAGGAAGGCAAAATGCCGCAA
AAAAGGGAATAAGGGCGACACGGAAATGTTGAATACTCATACTCTTCCTTTTTCAATATTATTGAAGCAT
TTATCAGGGTTATTGTCTCATGAGCGGATACATATTTGAATGTATTTAGAAAAATAAACAAATAGGGGTT
CCGCGCACATTTCCCCGAAAAGTGCCACCTGACGCCCTACAACAACTAAGAAAATGGCTATCATGCGGAA
GCTGGTGAGAAGAACAGCATCGGGACAAGGGAAGGAAGAACAAAGACAAAGAAAACAAAAGAAAGCAATT
GAAAACAAAACAAAACAATTTTCATTCCTTCTCTTATCATTCCTTTTCTTTTCTTTTCTCTCATTCAACG
CACTCCATCGTATCCGTATTCCTCTTATTTTTTCTCTTTCTCTATATCCATTTCTTTCTCTCTAGGTGTG
TCCTCTCTCTCTCTTCAATTTCTCTACTCCGCATTCCAACGCATCCTTCCCCCAACCTCCCATTTCCTCC
TTACGGCCCGATAGCGATCGTCTTTCCCTCGCTATCACTCGCTACCGGCCCCTCCTCTGCACCGTAACCT
CCTACGTATTTACCATATCATAAAGTTTTTTCCGACGCTTATCGCTGACCCCCTGTCGCCCTCCTATTGG
CTTCCGGATTATCTTCTTGTCCATAAGGTGATCCATGCTTCCTGAAGATTCCCGAAATGTGTCCACTTTG
GCGGGGAATCATTCCATCCACTTCTTTCTCTCTCGCTTTCCTCATTCGGCGCTCCCCTTCCGCGTCTCAT
TGGTCTTCCGCTCCGTTTTTGCTTTGCCGATGTTACTTGGGGAGAGGTGCGATAATCCTTTCGCAAAAAC
TCGGTTTGACGCCTCCCATGGTATAAATAGTGGGTGGTGGACAGGTGCCTTCGCTTTTCTTTAAGCAAGA
GAATTGCTGCAGGTCGACTCTAGAGATGGACAAGAAGTACTCCATTGGGCTCGATATCGGCACAAACAGC
GTCGGCTGGGCCGTCATTACGGACGAGTACAAGGTGCCGAGCAAAAAATTCAAAGTTCTGGGCAATACCG
ATCGCCACAGCATAAAGAAGAACCTCATTGGCGCCCTCCTGTTCGACTCCGGGGAGACGGCCGAAGCCAC
GCGGCTCAAAAGAACAGCACGGCGCAGATATACCCGCAGAAAGAATCGGATCTGCTACCTGCAGGAGATC
TTTAGTAATGAGATGGCTAAGGTGGATGACTCTTTCTTCCATAGGCTGGAGGAGTCCTTTTTGGTGGAGG
AGGATAAAAAGCACGAGCGCCACCCAATCTTTGGCAATATCGTGGACGAGGTGGCGTACCATGAAAAGTA
CCCAACCATATATCATCTGAGGAAGAAGCTTGTAGACAGTACTGATAAGGCTGACTTGCGGTTGATCTAT
CTCGCGCTGGCGCATATGATCAAATTTCGGGGACACTTCCTCATCGAGGGGGACCTGAACCCAGACAACA
GCGATGTCGACAAACTCTTTATCCAACTGGTTCAGACTTACAATCAGCTTTTCGAAGAGAACCCGATCAA
CGCATCCGGAGTTGACGCCAAAGCAATCCTGAGCGCTAGGCTGTCCAAATCCCGGCGGCTCGAAAACCTC
ATCGCACAGCTCCCTGGGGAGAAGAAGAACGGCCTGTTTGGTAATCTTATCGCCCTGTCACTCGGGCTGA
CCCCCAACTTTAAATCTAACTTCGACCTGGCCGAAGATGCCAAGCTTCAACTGAGCAAAGACACCTACGA
TGATGATCTCGACAATCTGCTGGCCCAGATCGGCGACCAGTACGCAGACCTTTTTTTGGCGGCAAAGAAC
CTGTCAGACGCCATTCTGCTGAGTGATATTCTGCGAGTGAACACGGAGATCACCAAAGCTCCGCTGAGCG
CTAGTATGATCAAGCGCTATGATGAGCACCACCAAGACTTGACTTTGCTGAAGGCCCTTGTCAGACAGCA
ACTGCCTGAGAAGTACAAGGAAATTTTCTTCGATCAGTCTAAAAATGGCTACGCCGGATACATTGACGGC
GGAGCAAGCCAGGAGGAATTTTACAAATTTATTAAGCCCATCTTGGAAAAAATGGACGGCACCGAGGAGC
TGCTGGTAAAGCTTAACAGAGAAGATCTGTTGCGCAAACAGCGCACTTTCGACAATGGAAGCATCCCCCA
CCAGATTCACCTGGGCGAACTGCACGCTATCCTCAGGCGGCAAGAGGATTTCTACCCCTTTTTGAAAGAT
AACAGGGAAAAGATTGAGAAAATCCTCACATTTCGGATACCCTACTATGTAGGCCCCCTCGCCCGGGGAA
ATTCCAGATTCGCGTGGATGACTCGCAAATCAGAAGAGACCATCACTCCCTGGAACTTCGAGGAAGTCGT
GGATAAGGGGGCCTCTGCCCAGTCCTTCATCGAAAGGATGACTAACTTTGATAAAAATCTGCCTAACGAA
AAGGTGCTTCCTAAACACTCTCTGCTGTACGAGTACTTCACAGTTTATAACGAGCTCACCAAGGTCAAAT
ACGTCACAGAAGGGATGAGAAAGCCAGCATTCCTGTCTGGAGAGCAGAAGAAAGCTATCGTGGACCTCCT
CTTCAAGACGAACCGGAAAGTTACCGTGAAACAGCTCAAAGAAGACTATTTCAAAAAGATTGAATGTTTC
GACTCTGTTGAAATCAGCGGAGTGGAGGATCGCTTCAACGCATCCCTGGGAACGTATCACGATCTCCTGA
AAATCATTAAAGACAAGGACTTCCTGGACAATGAGGAGAACGAGGACATTCTTGAGGACATTGTCCTCAC
CCTTACGTTGTTTGAAGATAGGGAGATGATTGAAGAACGCTTGAAAACTTACGCTCATCTCTTCGACGAC
AAAGTCATGAAACAGCTCAAGAGGCGCCGATATACAGGATGGGGGCGGCTGTCAAGAAAACTGATCAATG
GGATCCGAGATAAGCAGTCTGGAAAGACAATCCTGGATTTTCTTAAGTCCGATGGATTTGCCAACCGGAA
CTTCATGCAGTTGATCCATGATGACTCTCTCACCTTTAAGGAGGACATCCAGAAAGCACAAGTTTCTGGC
CAGGGGGACAGTCTTCACGAGCACATCGCTAATCTTGCAGGTAGCCCAGCTATCAAAAAGGGAATACTGC
AGACCGTTAAGGTCGTGGATGAACTCGTCAAAGTAATGGGAAGGCATAAGCCCGAGAATATCGTTATCGA
GATGGCCCGAGAGAACCAAACTACCCAGAAGGGACAGAAGAACAGTAGGGAAAGGATGAAGAGGATTGAA
GAGGGTATAAAAGAACTGGGGTCCCAAATCCTTAAGGAACACCCAGTTGAAAACACCCAGCTTCAGAATG
AGAAGCTCTACCTGTACTACCTGCAGAACGGCAGGGACATGTACGTGGATCAGGAACTGGACATCAATCG
GCTCTCCGACTACGACGTGGATCATATCGTGCCCCAGTCTTTTCTCAAAGATGATTCTATTGATAATAAA
GTGTTGACAAGATCCGATAAAAATAGAGGGAAGAGTGATAACGTCCCCTCAGAAGAAGTTGTCAAGAAAA
TGAAAAATTATTGGCGGCAGCTGCTGAACGCCAAACTGATCACACAACGGAAGTTCGATAATCTGACTAA
GGCTGAACGAGGTGGCCTGTCTGAGTTGGATAAAGCCGGCTTCATCAAAAGGCAGCTTGTTGAGACACGC
CAGATCACCAAGCACGTGGCCCAAATTCTCGATTCACGCATGAACACCAAGTACGATGAAAATGACAAAC
TGATTCGAGAGGTGAAAGTTATTACTCTGAAGTCTAAGCTGGTCTCAGATTTCAGAAAGGACTTTCAGTT
TTATAAGGTGAGAGAGATCAACAATTACCACCATGCGCATGATGCCTACCTGAATGCAGTGGTAGGCACT
GCACTTATCAAAAAATATCCCAAGCTTGAATCTGAATTTGTTTACGGAGACTATAAAGTGTACGATGTTA
GGAAAATGATCGCAAAGTCTGAGCAGGAAATAGGCAAGGCCACCGCTAAGTACTTCTTTTACAGCAATAT
TATGAATTTTTTCAAGACCGAGATTACACTGGCCAATGGAGAGATTCGGAAGCGACCACTTATCGAAACA
AACGGAGAAACAGGAGAAATCGTGTGGGACAAGGGTAGGGATTTCGCGACAGTCCGGAAGGTCCTGTCCA
TGCCGCAGGTGAACATCGTTAAAAAGACCGAAGTACAGACCGGAGGCTTCTCCAAGGAAAGTATCCTCCC
GAAAAGGAACAGCGACAAGCTGATCGCACGCAAAAAAGATTGGGACCCCAAGAAATACGGCGGATTCGAT
TCTCCTACAGTCGCTTACAGTGTACTGGTTGTGGCCAAAGTGGAGAAAGGGAAGTCTAAAAAACTCAAAA
GCGTCAAGGAACTGCTGGGCATCACAATCATGGAGCGATCAAGCTTCGAAAAAAACCCCATCGACTTTCT
CGAGGCGAAAGGATATAAAGAGGTCAAAAAAGACCTCATCATTAAGCTTCCCAAGTACTCTCTCTTTGAG
CTTGAAAACGGCCGGAAACGAATGCTCGCTAGTGCGGGCGAGCTGCAGAAAGGTAACGAGCTGGCACTGC
CCTCTAAATACGTTAATTTCTTGTATCTGGCCAGCCACTATGAAAAGCTCAAAGGGTCTCCCGAAGATAA
TGAGCAGAAGCAGCTGTTCGTGGAACAACACAAACACTACCTTGATGAGATCATCGAGCAAATAAGCGAA
TTCTCCAAAAGAGTGATCCTCGCCGACGCTAACCTCGATAAGGTGCTTTCTGCTTACAATAAGCACAGGG
ATAAGCCCATCAGGGAGCAGGCAGAAAACATTATCCACTTGTTTACTCTGACCAACTTGGGCGCGCCTGC
AGCCTTCAAGTACTTCGACACCACCATAGACAGAAAGCGGTACACCTCTACAAAGGAGGTCCTGGACGCC
ACACTGATTCATCAGTCAATTACGGGGCTCTATGAAACAAGAATCGACCTCTCTCAGCTCGGTGGAGACA
GCAGGGCTGACCCCAAGAAGAAGAGGAAGGTGTGATTTTGGACCTCGAGTCATTGGACCTCGAGTCATGT
AATTAGTTATGTCACGCTTACATTCACGCCCTCCCCCCACATCCGCTCTAACCGAAAAGGAAGGAGTTAG
ACAACCTGAAGTCTAGGTCCCTATTTATTTTTTTATAGTTATGTTAGTATTAAGAACGTTATTTATATTT
CAAATTTTTCTTTTTTTTCTGTACAGACGCGTGTACGCATGTAACATTATACTGAAAACCTTGCTTGAGA
AGGTTTTGGGACGCTCGAAGGCTTTAATTTGCGATCCCCGTCTAAGAAACCATTATTATCATGACATTAA
CCTATAAAAATAGGCGTATCACGAGGCCCTTTCGTCTCGCGCGTTTCGGTGATGACGGTGAAAACCTCTG
ACACATGCAGCTCCCGGAGACGGTCACAGCTTGTCTGTAAGCGGATGCCGGGAGCAGACAAGCCCGTCAG
GGCGCGTCAGCGGGTGTTGGCGGGTGTCGGGGCTGGCTTAACTATGCGGCATCAGAGCAGATTGTACTGA
GAGTGCACCATAATCGATGGCCAACCTTCCAATTCATTAAATCGAGTCCTCCATCAGATGATTTACAAGG
TTTTGCATAGAATCCCTAAGTAAGAGAAGTTGTTAGTGATTTCTTCAAGTTTACTAAAATTTACATACAA
ATGGATGATCTCTTCTCCATTGTTTCCTTTCTTCTTGCAAACGCGTTTTACAAAGAGATGACATGCTATT
TTCTGATTATTTTTTTCTATAGTTTTCTATTTTGTACGTCCTTGGGAGTCCGAAATGTAAAATCGGGGTA
TGGTTAGTAGCGGCAGCGTTCATTATGGTATATAAAAGATAAAAAGTAGGGGCAAGCGAGACAGAATGGG
ATACAAGGGCATCGTCTATAATTATAGCTAAAAATTGTATTTTAATTTGTATTTTTTGTAATTTTATTTC
TCATTGTTTTACTTAAAATGAATGCGAATTAGAGAAAACTTCAACGAAATGTCAAAATAAGCTCAGCAAA
ATATACAATTTTAGGGAAAGCGATCAGCAACTTATTCTCCGTTGTAGATTCTTTTTCTTCATAAATTCCA
ACAATGTAACTGCCAATTGATTTTTCTCTAGATGCTAATAAATTGAAACTAATGAATATAATAACACAGG
TTTTGATAAATTGTAAACTCTTACTCAAAAAAAGAATGTTAAAACTAATTTAACCTTTTTATAAAGGCTC
ATGGCGTTAAAGAGGATAGTAAAAATTCTACAATTTTTTAATTTAATGTCACAATTGTCTTGCGAATATA
ATTCTATTAATTTTCGCTAACTGCTGTTTTAGTACTATTACTTTCAATATGCCTTATATGCAACTTTAAT
TCATGAAGAATGCAATATTTTTGCAATCTTTCTTGTACTGAGCGCTTTTTATCATTTAGTACTCATTATT
TAATTTTTCAGTAAAGGGCAATAAATAAATTTGTAGAAGATGCAATGTAATCTCCTCTATCCTTTTGCTC
ATATGTTTATGAGTATACCTAGTCTAGAAAGGCTTGTATTTAAAATATTATTCAATAAAAATTCACAATT
TTTACGACATGTGCTACCATTCACTTAACTTCCTGATTATAAAATTGGTTCGTTTATACTAATTACTTAA
GTACCTTTAACTAAACAAAATGCCTATATATATATTAATTTACAATGAGTGTCAGATAAGTCACTATGTC
CGAGTGGTTAAGGAGTTAGACTCGCCATCGACATGGAGGCCCAGAATACCCTCCTTGACAGTCTTGACGT
GCGCAGCTCAGGGGCATGATGTGACTGTCGCCCGTACATTTAGCCCATACATCCCCATGTATAATCATTT
GCATCCATACATTTTGATGGCCGCACGGCGCGAAGCAAAAATTACGGCTCCTCGCTGCAGACCTGCGAGC
AGGGAAACGCTCCCCTCACAGACGCGTTGAATTGTCCCCACGCCGCGCCCCTGTAGAGAAATATAAAAGG
TTAGGATTTGCCACTGAGGTTCTTCTTTCATATACTTCCTTTTAAAATCTTGCTAGGATACAGTTCTCAC
ATCACATCCGAACATAAACAACCATGGGTAAGGAAAAGACTCACGTTTCGAGGCCGCGATTAAATTCCAA
CATGGATGCTGATTTATATGGGTATAAATGGGCTCGCGATAATGTCGGGCAATCAGGTGCGACAATCTAT
CGATTGTATGGGAAGCCCGATGCGCCAGAGTTGTTTCTGAAACATGGCAAAGGTAGCGTTGCCAATGATG
TTACAGATGAGATGGTCAGACTAAACTGGCTGACGGAATTTATGCCTCTTCCGACCATCAAGCATTTTAT
CCGTACTCCTGATGATGCATGGTTACTCACCACTGCGATCCCCGGCAAAACAGCATTCCAGGTATTAGAA
GAATATCCTGATTCAGGTGAAAATATTGTTGATGCGCTGGCAGTGTTCCTGCGCCGGTTGCATTCGATTC
CTGTTTGTAATTGTCCTTTTAACAGCGATCGCGTATTTCGTCTCGCTCAGGCGCAATCACGAATGAATAA
CGGTTTGGTTGATGCGAGTGATTTTGATGACGAGCGTAATGGCTGGCCTGTTGAACAAGTCTGGAAAGAA
ATGCATAAGCTTTTGCCATTCTCACCGGATTCAGTCGTCACTCATGGTGATTTCTCACTTGATAACCTTA
TTTTTGACGAGGGGAAATTAATAGGTTGTATTGATGTTGGACGAGTCGGAATCGCAGACCGATACCAGGA
TCTTGCCATCCTATGGAACTGCCTCGGTGAGTTTTCTCCTTCATTACAGAAACGGCTTTTTCAAAAATAT
GGTATTGATAATCCTGATATGAATAAATTGCAGTTTCATTTGATGCTCGATGAGTTTTTCTAATCAGTAC
TGACAATAAAAAGATTCTTGTTTTCAAGAACTTGTCATTTGTATAGTTTTTTTATATTGTAGTTGTTCTA
TTTTAATCAAATGTTAGCGTGATTTATATTTTTTTTCGCCTCGACATCATCTGCCCAGATGCGAAGTTAA
GTGCGCAGAAAGTAATATCATGCGTCAATCGTATGTGAATGCTGGTCGCTATACTG
Features (pLannotate 1.2.2; 24 found; start..end, strand, type, name):
      1..47      +  misc_feature   bom (fragment): basis of mobility region from pBR322
     53..207     -  CDS            lacZα (fragment): LacZα fragment of β-galactosidase; lacZ fragment
    210..247     -  misc_feature   MCS (fragment): pUC18/19 multiple cloning site
    256..307     -  misc_RNA       sTRSV HHRz: hammerhead ribozyme from the tobacco ringspot virus satellite RNA (Khvorova et al., 2003)
    391..425     -  CDS            M13 gene VI (fragment): pVI; VI; minor coat protein
    426..782     -  promoter       rrk1 promoter/leader: promoter and leader RNA for the Schizosaccharomyces pombe rrk1 gene encoding the K-RNA component of RNase P (Jacobs et al., 2014)
    792..810     -  misc_feature   MCS (fragment): pUC18/19 multiple cloning site
    841..863     -  protein_bind   lac operator (fragment): The lac repressor binds to the lac operator to inhibit transcription in E. coli. This inhibition can be relieved by adding lactose or isopropyl-β-D-thiogalactopyranoside (IPTG). lac repressor encoded by lacI
    867..897     -  promoter       lac promoter: promoter for the E. coli lac operon
    912..933     -  protein_bind   CAP binding site: CAP binding activates transcription in the presence of cAMP. E. coli catabolite activator protein
    946..1038    -  CDS            lacI (fragment): lac repressor; lacI; The lac repressor binds to the lac operator to inhibit transcription in E. coli. This inhibition can be relieved by adding lactose or isopropyl-β-D-thiogalactopyranoside (IPTG).
   1221..1809    -  rep_origin     ori: high-copy-number ColE1/pMB1/pBR322/pUC origin of replication
   1980..2840    -  CDS            AmpR: β-lactamase; bla; confers resistance to ampicillin, carbenicillin, and related antibiotics
   2841..2945    -  promoter       AmpR promoter: bla
   2974..3715    +  promoter       adh1 promoter: promoter for the Schizosaccharomyces pombe adh1 gene encoding alcohol dehydrogenase
   3717..3735    -  misc_feature   MCS (fragment): pUC18/19 multiple cloning site
   3736..7839    +  CDS            cas9: CAS9_STRP1 - Also known as csn1 From Streptococcus pyogenes serotype M1.
   7905..8152    +  terminator     CYC1 terminator: S. cerevisiae CYC1; transcription terminator for CYC1
   8226..8261    +  CDS            rop (fragment): Rop protein, which maintains plasmids at low copy number; rop
   8363..8412    +  misc_feature   bom (fragment): basis of mobility region from pBR322
   8420..8485    -  CDS            hus5 (fragment): UBC9_SCHPO - Also known as ubc9. Experimental evidence at protein level: Swiss-Prot protein existence level 1. Catalyzes the covalent attachment of ubiquitin-like protein SUMO/Smt3 to other proteins. Required for efficient recovery from DNA damage or S-phase arrest and normal mitosis. This may be as part of a checkpoint independent recovery process. From Schizosaccharomyces pombe (strain 972 / ATCC 24843) (Fission yeast).
   8539..8604    -  CDS            hus5 (fragment): UBC9_SCHPO - Also known as ubc9. Experimental evidence at protein level: Swiss-Prot protein existence level 1. Catalyzes the covalent attachment of ubiquitin-like protein SUMO/Smt3 to other proteins. Required for efficient recovery from DNA damage or S-phase arrest and normal mitosis. This may be as part of a checkpoint independent recovery process. From Schizosaccharomyces pombe (strain 972 / ATCC 24843) (Fission yeast).
   8765..9546    +  rep_origin     ars1: Schizosaccharomyces pombe autonomously replicating sequence ars1
   9620..10976   +  gene           kanMX: yeast selectable marker conferring kanamycin resistance (Wach et al., 1994)
