[The description below was written by a language model from this plasmid's Addgene catalogue record and pLannotate feature annotations shown in this document.]
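Description:
pMZ376 is a single-plasmid CRISPR/Cas9 vector for fission yeast (Schizosaccharomyces pombe), derived from the pMZ374 backbone and carrying both the nuclease and the guide RNA expression cassette on one roughly 11 kb episome. In E. coli it is propagated through a high-copy ColE1/pUC-type origin with ampicillin resistance (AmpR, β-lactamase). In yeast it replicates autonomously through the S. pombe ars1 element and is selected with G418 by means of the kanMX marker, which is the feature that distinguishes this version of the vector. The remnants of lacZα, the lac promoter/operator, lacI, rop and bom, and the short hus5 matches, are partial fragments carried over from pUC/pBR322-type cloning vectors and flanking yeast DNA, not functional parts.

The Streptococcus pyogenes Cas9 coding sequence is driven by the S. pombe adh1 promoter and terminated by the S. cerevisiae CYC1 terminator. The record notes a silent mutation that removes a CspCI site from Cas9, presumably so that this enzyme can be used elsewhere in the plasmid, although the record does not state this. The sgRNA cassette uses the rrk1 promoter and leader, from the gene for the RNA component of RNase P. This RNA polymerase II-transcribed leader is cleaved away to define the 5′ end of the guide. A hammerhead ribozyme from tobacco ringspot virus satellite RNA lies downstream and self-cleaves to generate a precise 3′ end. The sgRNA scaffold itself is not separately annotated, and no specific targeting sequence is recorded, which suggests an empty vector into which a user's spacer is cloned for genome editing in S. pombe strains where G418 selection is convenient.
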