Addgene plasmid #74213: pMZ376
Purpose: Combined sgRNA/Cas9 vector with KanMX marker
Depositing lab: Mikel Zaratiegui. Depositing organization: Rutgers, The State University of New Jersey.
Backbone
  Vector backbone: pMZ374
  Vector type: Yeast Expression, CRISPR
  Selectable markers: Neomycin (select with G418)
Growth in bacteria
  Bacterial resistance: Ampicillin, 100 μg/mL
  Growth temperature: 37°C
  Growth strain: DH5alpha
  Copy number: Unknown
Gene/Insert 1
  Gene/Insert name: Cas9
  Mutation: Silent muation of the CspCI site
  Promoter: adh1
  Cloning method: Gibson Cloning
  Sequencing primers: 5′ AAT AGT GGG TGG TGG ACA GG
Gene/Insert 2
  Gene/Insert name: rrk1:sgRNA
  Promoter: rrk1
  Cloning method: Gibson Cloning
  Sequencing primers: 5′ TGT AAA ACG ACG GCC AGT
Terms and licenses: Academic/Nonprofit Terms; Industry Terms: Not Available to Industry
How to cite: pMZ376 was a gift from Mikel Zaratiegui (Addgene plasmid # 74213 ; http://n2t.net/addgene:74213 ; RRID:Addgene_74213)
