>Addgene plasmid #74213 | pMZ376 | addgene partial sequence | sequence record 141048 | M13pUC-Fwd 5'-CCCAGTCACGACGTTGTAAAACG-3'
GTCGACTCTAGAGGATCCCCACGGTACCCCTGTTTCGTCCTCACGGACTCATCAGACCGGAAAGCACATC
CGGTGACAGGGCACCACCGACTCGGTGCCACTCACTTTTTTCAAGTTGATAACGGACTAGCCTTATTTTA
ACTTGCTATTTCTAGCTCTAAAACAGAGAGATAACCCACAAGAATTGAGTTAAGCCCATTCTTCGGTACA
GGTTATGTTTTTTGGCAACAGCAACTATTCAAATCAACTGAAAGTTTTTTAGAATTCAACAACTTCCAAT
ACTCAAGTGTCCAAGCTAGCAAACTGTTTAATAATCGTGACCCAACATTCCTTTCATGCGCACCCTCAGC
GTCACATAAATCAACACTTTACAACACCTATTCAAAGCTTCTATATGCCTTCGTCATTTAAATGTCTAAC
ATTTCAAAAAAGTGTTTGCTAATGGTAAATTCTTGAGTTTTCTTGGAAGCACATATATAACGAGTGTGAC
TGTTCTACGCTCCTTGCTGACTAGTCATCAGTCTACGCATGCCAACTACCACCAACATAAGCAAAAGGTA
CCCGGGGTACCGAGCTCGAATTCGTAATCATGTCATAGCTGTTTCCTGTGTGAAATTGTTATCCGCTCAC
AATTCCACACAACATACGAGCCGGAAGCATAAAGTGTAAAGCCTGGGGTGCCTAATGAGTGAGCTAACTC
ACATTAATTGCGTTGCGCTCACTGCCCGCTTTCCAGTCGGGAAACCTGTCGTGCCAGCTGCATTAATGAA
TCGGCCAACGCGCGGGGAGAGGCGGTTTGCGTATTGGGCGCTCTTCCGCTTCCTCGCTCACTGACTCGCT
GCGCTCGGTCGTTCGGCTGCGGCGAGCGGTATCAGCTCACTCAAAGGCGGTAATACGGTTATCCACAGAA
TCAG
