>Addgene plasmid #74213 | pMZ376 | addgene partial sequence | sequence record 141049 | Tef-promoter-F 5'-GGATACAGTTCTCACATCAC-3'
ACTCACGTTTCGAGGCCGCGATTAAATTCCAACATGGATGCTGATTTATATGGGTATAAATGGGCTCGCG
ATAATGTCGGGCAATCAGGTGCGACAATCTATCGATTGTATGGGAAGCCCGATGCGCCAGAGTTGTTTCT
GAAACATGGCAAAGGTAGCGTTGCCAATGATGTTACAGATGAGATGGTCAGACTAAACTGGCTGACGGAA
TTTATGCCTCTTCCGACCATCAAGCATTTTATCCGTACTCCTGATGATGCATGGTTACTCACCACTGCGA
TCCCCGGCAAAACAGCATTCCAGGTATTAGAAGAATATCCTGATTCAGGTGAAAATATTGTTGATGCGCT
GGCAGTGTTCCTGCGCCGGTTGCATTCGATTCCTGTTTGTAATTGTCCTTTTAACAGCGATCGCGTATTT
CGTCTCGCTCAGGCGCAATCACGAATGAATAACGGTTTGGTTGATGCGAGTGATTTTGATGACGAGCGTA
ATGGCTGGCCTGTTGAACAAGTCTGGAAAGAAATGCATAAGCTTTTGCCATTCTCACCGGATTCAGTCGT
CACTCATGGTGATTTCTCACTTGATAACCTTATTTTTGACGAGGGGAAATTAATAGGTTGTATTGATGTT
GGACGAGTCGGAATCGCAGACCGATACCAGGATCTTGCCATCCTATGGAACTGCCTCGGTGAGTTTTCTC
CTTCATTACAGAAACGGCTTTTTCAAAAATATGGTATTGATAATCCTGATATGAATAAATTGCAGTTTCA
TTTGATGCTCGATGAGTT
